>Addgene plasmid #20612 | pWZL Neo Myr Flag HK1 | addgene partial sequence | sequence record 26436 | 20612 with pWZL-Fwd
CTTCTCTAGGCGCCGGCCGGATCCAGAATTCGCCACCATGGGGTCTTCAAAATCTAAACCAAAGGACCCC
AGCCAGCGCCGGCGCAGGATCCGAGGTTACCTTGACTACAAAGACGATGACGACAAGCAATTGACAAGTT
TGTACAAAAAAGTTGGCATGATCGCCGCGCAGCTCCTGGCCTATTACTTCACGGAGCTGAAGGATGACCA
GGTCAAAAAGATTGACAAGTATCTGTATGCCATGCGGCTCTCCGATGAAACTCTCATAGATATCATGACT
CGCTTCAGGAAGGAGATGAAGAATGGCCTCTCCCGGGATTTTAATCCAACAGCCACAGTCAAGATGTTGC
CAACATTCGTAAGGTCCATTCCTGATGGCTCTGAAAAGGGAGATTTCATTGCCCTGGATCTTGGTGGGTC
TTCCTTTCGAATTCTGCGGGTGCAAGTGAATCATGAGAAAAACCAGAATGTTCACATGGAGTCCGAGGTT
TATGACACCCCAGAGAACATCGTGCACGGCAGTGGAAGCCAGCTTTTTGATCATGTTGCTGAGTGCCTGG
GAGATTTCATGGAGAAAAGGAAGATCAAGGACAAGAAGTTACCTGTGGGATTCACGTTTTTCTTTTCCTT
GCCAAC
