[The description below was written by a language model from this plasmid's Addgene catalogue record.]
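Description:
pWZL Neo Myr Flag HK1 is a retroviral mammalian expression plasmid built on the Gateway-compatible pWZL-Neo-Myr-Flag-DEST backbone and carrying the human hexokinase 1 (HK1) open reading frame. It is propagated in bacteria under ampicillin selection, and a recombination-deficient strain is recommended to guard against rearrangement, a common precaution for vectors containing repeated retroviral sequences. Transduced or transfected mammalian cells are selected through a neomycin resistance marker using G418. The record does not include a feature table, so the promoter driving the insert, the origin of replication and the way the neomycin marker is expressed are not stated. The copy number is listed as unknown.

The HK1 ORF was first cloned into a Gateway entry vector and then transferred into the destination backbone by an LR recombination reaction. This places it in frame behind two backbone-encoded N-terminal elements, a myristoylation signal and a Flag epitope. A myristoylation sequence directs lipid modification of the fusion protein and so targets it to cellular membranes, a strategy often used to promote constitutive activation of kinases. The Flag tag allows detection or immunoprecipitation with standard antibodies.

The construct is one member of a library of myristoylated, Flag-tagged kinase clones assembled for integrative genomic screens that identified a breast cancer oncogene. It is suited to stable retroviral delivery and overexpression of membrane-targeted HK1 in mammalian cells. The depositors note that the identity of the gene has been verified but the insert has not been fully sequenced, so minor mutations cannot be excluded.
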