Addgene plasmid #20612: pWZL Neo Myr Flag HK1
Depositing lab: William Hahn & Jean Zhao. Depositing organization: Dana-Farber Cancer Institute. Publication: Integrative Genomic Approaches Identify IKBKE as a Breast Cancer Oncogene (Kinase Library Clones). Boehm JS, Zhao JJ, Yao J, Kim SY, Firestein R, Dunn IF, Sjostrom SK, Garraway LA, Weremowicz S, Richardson AL, Greulich H, Stewart CJ, Mulvey LA, Shen RR, Ambrogio L, Hirozane-Kishikawa T, Hill DE, Vidal M, Meyerson M, Grenier JK, Hinkle G, Root DE, Roberts TM, Lander ES, Polyak K, Hahn WC. Cell. 2007 Jun 15. 129(6):1065-1079. 10.1016/j.cell.2007.03.052 PubMed 17574021.
Backbone
  Vector backbone: pWZL-Neo-Myr-Flag-DEST
  Backbone manufacturer: William Hahn Lab (available at Addgene, #15300)
  Vector type: Mammalian Expression, Retroviral
  Selectable markers: Neomycin (select with G418)
Growth in bacteria
  Bacterial resistance: Ampicillin, 100 μg/mL
  Growth temperature: 37°C
  Growth strain: Stbl3
  Growth instructions: Stbl3 cells to prevent recombination.
  Copy number: Unknown
Gene/Insert
  Gene/Insert name: HK1 (alt name: hexokinase 1)
  Species: H. sapiens (human)
  Entrez Gene: HK1 (a.k.a. HK, HK1-ta, HK1-tb, HK1-tc, HKD, HKI, HMSNR, HXK1, NEDVIBA, NMSR, RP79, hexokinase)
  Tag / fusion protein: Myr (N terminal on backbone); Flag (N terminal on backbone)
  Cloning method: Gateway Cloning
  Sequencing primers: 5′ pWZL-Fwd (GAA CCT CCT CGT TCG ACC); 3′ pWZL-Rev (TTC CGG GCC CTC ACA TTG)
Resource information
  A portion of this plasmid was derived from a plasmid made by: 3-D7
Terms and licenses: Academic/Nonprofit Terms; Industry Terms: Not Available to Industry
Depositor comments: ORFs were cloned into Gateway compatible pEntry vectors. An LR recombination reaction was performed to move the ORF to pWZL-Neo-Myr-Flag DEST such that the ORF would have 5' myristoylation and flag tags. This plasmid is part of a kinase library, and the gene has been verified, but has not been fully sequenced for minor mutations. Please see the following link for plasmids from this article that are not part of the kinase library http://www.addgene.org/pubmed/17574021
How to cite: pWZL Neo Myr Flag HK1 was a gift from William Hahn & Jean Zhao (Addgene plasmid # 20612 ; http://n2t.net/addgene:20612 ; RRID:Addgene_20612)
